>Addgene plasmid #108204 | pHPro54G | addgene full sequence | sequence record 208358 | Addgene NGS Result
TTTACACTTTATGCTTCCGGCTCGTATGTTGTGTGGAATTGTGAGCGGATAACAATTTCACACAGGAAAC
AGCTATGACCATGATTACGAATTGGTCTCCTCCACCTCCACCGCCGCCCGGCGCGAGACCGATCCTCTAG
AGTCGACCTGCAGGCATGCAAGCTTGGCACTGGCCGTCGTTTTACAACGTCGTGACTGGGAAAACCCTGG
CGTTACCCAACTTAATCGCCTTGCAGCACATCCCCCTTTCGCCAGCTGGCGTAATAGCGAAGAGGCCCGC
ACCGATCGCCCTTCCCAACAGTTGCGCAGCCTGAATGGCGAATGAGCTTCTTCCGCTTCCTCGCTCACTG
ACTCGCTGCGCTCGGTCGTTCGGCTGCGGCGAGCGGTATCAGCTCACTCAAAGGCGGTAATACGGTTATC
CACAGAATCAGGGGATAACGCAGGAAAGAACATGTGAGCAAAAGGCCAGCAAAAGGCCAGGAACCGTAAA
AAGGCCGCGTTGCTGGCGTTTTTCCATAGGCTCCGCCCCCCTGACGAGCATCACAAAAATCGACGCTCAA
GTCAGAGGTGGCGAAACCCGACAGGACTATAAAGATACCAGGCGTTTCCCCCTGGAAGCTCCCTCGTGCG
CTCTCCTGTTCCGACCCTGCCGCTTACCGGATACCTGTCCGCCTTTCTCCCTTCGGGAAGCGTGGCGCTT
TCTCATAGCTCACGCTGTAGGTATCTCAGTTCGGTGTAGGTCGTTCGCTCCAAGCTGGGCTGTGTGCACG
AACCCCCCGTTCAGCCCGACCGCTGCGCCTTATCCGGTAACTATCGTCTTGAGTCCAACCCGGTAAGACA
CGACTTATCGCCACTGGCAGCAGCCACTGGTAACAGGATTAGCAGAGCGAGGTATGTAGGCGGTGCTACA
GAGTTCTTGAAGTGGTGGCCTAACTACGGCTACACTAGAAGAACAGTATTTGGTATCTGCGCTCTGCTGA
AGCCAGTTACCTTCGGAAAAAGAGTTGGTAGCTCTTGATCCGGCAAACAAACCACCGCTGGTAGCGGTGG
TTTTTTTGTTTGCAAGCAGCAGATTACGCGCAGAAAAAAAGGATCTCAAGAAGATCCTTTGATCTTTTCT
ACGGGGTCTGACGCTCAGTGGAACTCCGTCGAACGGAAGATCACTTCGCAGAATAAATAAATCCTGGTGT
CCCTGTTGATACCGGGAAGCCCTGGGCCAACTTTTGGCGAAAATGAGACGTTGATCGGCACGTAAGAGGT
TCCAACTTTCACCATAATGAAATAAGATCACTACCGGGCGTATTTTTTGAGTTATCGAGATTTTCAGGAG
CTAAGGAAGCTAAAATGGAGAAAAAAATCACTGGATATACCACCGTTGATATATCCCAATGGCATCGTAA
AGAACATTTTGAGGCATTTCAGTCAGTTGCTCAATGTACCTATAACCAGACCGTTCAGCTGGATATTACG
GCCTTTTTAAAGACCGTAAAGAAAAATAAGCACAAGTTTTATCCGGCCTTTATTCACATTCTTGCCCGCC
TGATGAATGCTCATCCGGAATTTCGTATGGCAATGAAAGACGGTGAGCTGGTGATATGGGATAGTGTTCA
CCCTTGTTACACCGTTTTCCATGAGCAAACTGAAACGTTTTCATCGCTCTGGAGTGAATACCACGACGAT
TTCCGGCAGTTTCTACACATATATTCGCAAGATGTGGCGTGTTACGGTGAAAACCTGGCCTATTTCCCTA
AAGGGTTTATTGAGAATATGTTTTTCGTCTCAGCCAATCCCTGGGTGAGTTTCACCAGTTTTGATTTAAA
CGTGGCCAATATGGACAACTTCTTCGCCCCCGTTTTCACCATGGGCAAATATTATACGCAAGGCGACAAG
GTGCTGATGCCGCTGGCGATTCAGGTTCATCATGCCGTTTGTGATGGCTTCCATGTCGGCAGAATGCTTA
ATGAATTACAACAGTACTGCGATGAGTGGCAGGGCGGGGCGTAATTTTTTTAAGGCAGTTATTGGTGCCC
TTAAACGCCTGGTTGCTACGCCTGAATAAGTGATAATAAGCGGATGAATGGCAGAAATTCAGCTTGGCCC
AGTGCCAAGCTCCAATACGCAAACCGCCTCTCCCCGCGCGTTGGCCGATTCATTAATGCAGCTGGCACGA
CAGGTTTCCCGACTGGAAAGCGGGCAGTGAGCGCAACGCAATTAATGTGAGTTAGCTCACTCATTAGGCA
CCCCAGGC
Features (pLannotate 1.2.2; 9 found; start..end, strand, type, name):
      1..31      +  promoter       lac promoter: promoter for the E. coli lac operon
     39..55      +  protein_bind   lac operator: The lac repressor binds to the lac operator to inhibit transcription in E. coli. This inhibition can be relieved by adding lactose or isopropyl-β-D-thiogalactopyranoside (IPTG). lac repressor encoded by lacI
    131..165     +  misc_feature   MCS (fragment): pUC18/19 multiple cloning site
    168..322     +  CDS            lacZα (fragment): LacZα fragment of β-galactosidase; lacZ fragment
    511..1099    -  rep_origin     ori: high-copy-number ColE1/pMB1/pBR322/pUC origin of replication
   1242..1344    +  promoter       cat promoter: promoter of the E. coli cat gene encoding chloramphenicol acetyltransferase
   1345..2001    +  CDS            cat: CAT_ECOLX - Experimental evidence at protein level: Swiss-Prot protein existence level 1. This enzyme is an effector of chloramphenicol resistance in bacteria. From Escherichia coli. This protein is used as a marker in many commonly used cloning vectors, such as pACYC184.
   2112..2200    +  CDS            lacI (fragment): lac repressor; lacI; The lac repressor binds to the lac operator to inhibit transcription in E. coli. This inhibition can be relieved by adding lactose or isopropyl-β-D-thiogalactopyranoside (IPTG).
   2213..2234    +  protein_bind   CAP binding site: CAP binding activates transcription in the presence of cAMP. E. coli catabolite activator protein
