[The description below was written by a language model from this plasmid's Addgene catalogue record and pLannotate feature annotations shown in this document.]
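Description:
pHPro54G is a small, high-copy bacterial plasmid of about 2.25 kb built on the pHSG398 backbone, a pUC-style cloning vector. It replicates in E. coli from a ColE1/pMB1-type origin. Selection is by chloramphenicol, through a cat (chloramphenicol acetyltransferase) gene driven by its own promoter. The rest of the annotated sequence is the usual lac cloning region: a CAP binding site, the lac promoter and lac operator, part of the pUC18/19 multiple cloning site, and part of the lacZα coding sequence. A short remnant of lacI is also detected, but it is only a fragment and should not be expected to supply functional repressor.

The insert is a 37 bp synthetic segment encoding five consecutive prolines (Pro5, P5), placed downstream of the lac promoter in the polylinker region. The feature table does not annotate the insert itself. The gap between the operator and the remaining MCS fragment is a plausible location for it, and the listed M13 reverse and M13 (-40) sequencing primers would read across this region.

The stated purpose is only "4th Pro5", which suggests that this plasmid supplies one numbered proline-linker unit in a series of similar modules. The record does not explain the assembly scheme or the cloning method. The associated work concerns an artificial multienzyme complex built on a heterotrimeric protein from Metallosphaera sedula, where rigid polyproline stretches would plausibly serve as spacers between fused domains. Although it is catalogued as a bacterial expression vector, the construct looks more like a carrier for a linker-encoding fragment than a vector for producing a protein of interest.
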