Addgene plasmid #108204: pHPro54G
Purpose: 4th Pro5
Depositing lab: Teruyuki Nagamune. Depositing organization: The University of Tokyo. Publication: A Stable Artificial Multienzymatic Complex Using a Heterotrimeric Protein From Metallosphaera sedula. Iwata F, Hirakawa H, Nagamune T. Biotechnol J. 2018 Nov;13(11):e1700662. doi: 10.1002/biot.201700662. Epub 2018 Apr 30. PubMed 29663675.
Backbone
  Vector backbone: pHSG398
  Backbone manufacturer: TaKaRa
  Backbone size w/o insert (bp): 2230
  Total vector size (bp): 2247
  Vector type: Bacterial Expression
Growth in bacteria
  Bacterial resistance: Chloramphenicol, 25 μg/mL
  Growth temperature: 37°C
  Growth strain: DH5alpha
  Copy number: High Copy
Gene/Insert
  Gene/Insert name: Pro-Pro-Pro-Pro-Pro (alt names: Pro5; P5)
  Species: Synthetic
  Insert size (bp): 37
  Promoter: lac promoter
  Cloning method: Unknown
  Sequencing primers: 5′ M13 Reverse; 3′ M13 (-40)
Terms and licenses: Academic/Nonprofit Terms; Industry Terms: Not Available to Industry
How to cite: pHPro54G was a gift from Teruyuki Nagamune (Addgene plasmid # 108204 ; http://n2t.net/addgene:108204 ; RRID:Addgene_108204)
